Addgene plasmid #22489: SFG.wtCNa_opt.IRES.eGFP
Depositing lab: Martin Pule. Depositing organization: University College London. Publication: Generation of EBV-specific cytotoxic T cells that are resistant to calcineurin inhibitors for the treatment of posttransplantation lymphoproliferative disease. Brewin J, Mancao C, Straathof K, Karlsson H, Samarasinghe S, Amrolia PJ, Pule M. Blood. 2009 Nov 26;114(23):4792-803. doi: 10.1182/blood-2009-07-228387. Epub 2009 Sep 21. PubMed 19770360.
Backbone
  Vector backbone: SFG
  Backbone size w/o insert (bp): 7678
  Vector type: Retroviral
Growth in bacteria
  Bacterial resistance: Ampicillin, 100 μg/mL
  Growth temperature: 37°C
  Growth strain: DH5alpha
  Copy number: Unknown
Gene/Insert
  Gene/Insert name: codon optimised wild type Calcineurin A (alt name: CNa)
  Species: H. sapiens (human)
  Insert size (bp): 1566
  Mutation: Codon Optimised wtCNa
  GenBank ID: GQ463593
  Entrez Gene: PPP3CA (a.k.a. ACCIID, CALN, CALNA, CALNA1, CNA1, DEE91, IECEE, IECEE1, PPP2B)
  Cloning method: Restriction Enzyme; 5′ cloning site XbaI (not destroyed); 3′ cloning site MluI (not destroyed)
  Sequencing primers: 5′ ttacacagtcctgctgaccacc; 3′ caagcggcttcggccagtaac
Terms and licenses: Academic/Nonprofit Terms; Industry Terms: Not Available to Industry
How to cite: SFG.wtCNa_opt.IRES.eGFP was a gift from Martin Pule (Addgene plasmid # 22489 ; http://n2t.net/addgene:22489 ; RRID:Addgene_22489)
