[The description below was written by a language model from this plasmid's Addgene catalogue record and pLannotate feature annotations shown in this document.]
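Description:
SFG.wtCNa_opt.IRES.eGFP is a gammaretroviral transfer vector built on the SFG backbone, a Moloney murine leukemia virus (MMLV)-derived splicing vector. It is propagated in E. coli through a ColE1/pUC-type origin with ampicillin selection (AmpR under its own bla promoter). The remaining bacterial annotations (lac promoter/operator, CAP site, and fragments of lacZα, lacI, rop and bom) are remnants of the cloning plasmid. The proviral portion is flanked by MMLV long terminal repeats. The 5′ LTR, which spans the sequence origin, is followed by the Ψ packaging signal, a truncated gag segment lacking its start codon, and a pol region that supplies the splice acceptor. No internal promoter is annotated, so expression presumably comes from the 5′ LTR through a spliced, env-like transcript, as is characteristic of SFG. A small stretch upstream of the 3′ LTR matched a ΔU3 self-inactivating LTR fragment, but an apparently full LTR lies directly beside it.

The payload is a codon-optimised open reading frame for wild-type human calcineurin A (PPP3CA, the catalytic subunit of the calcium/calmodulin-dependent phosphatase), cloned between XbaI and MluI sites. It is followed by an EMCV IRES and EGFP, so a single bicistronic transcript yields both calcineurin A and a fluorescent marker, and transduced cells can be identified or sorted by GFP. As a transfer vector it lacks functional gag, pol and env, which must be supplied in trans to make virus.

The associated publication concerns engineering EBV-specific cytotoxic T cells to resist calcineurin inhibitors for treating post-transplant lymphoproliferative disease. In that setting, this wild-type construct most plausibly serves as the unmutated reference alongside inhibitor-resistant calcineurin variants, although the record does not state this role explicitly.
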