Features (pLannotate 1.2.2; 21 found; start..end, strand, type, name):
    655..854     +  misc_feature   MMLV Ψ: packaging signal of Moloney murine leukemia virus (MMLV)
    906..994     +  misc_feature   MESV Ψ (fragment): packaging signal of murine embryonic stem cell virus
   1084..1493    +  CDS            gag (truncated) (fragment): truncated Moloney murine leukemia virus (MMLV) gag gene lacking the start codon
   1503..1877    +  misc_feature   pol region: Moloney murine leukemia virus (MMLV) pol region containing the splice acceptor site
   1883..3445    +  CDS            PPP3CA: PP2BA_HUMAN - Also known as CALNA, CNA. Experimental evidence at protein level: Swiss-Prot protein existence level 1. Calcium-dependent, calmodulin-stimulated protein phosphatase which plays an essential role in the transduction of intracellular Ca(2+)-mediated signals (PubMed:15671020, PubMed:18838687, PubMed:19154138, PubMed:23468591). Many of the substrates contain a PxIxIT motif and/or a LxVP motif (PubMed:17498738, PubMed:17502104, PubMed:23468591, PubMed:27974827, PubMed:22343722). In response to increased Ca(2+) levels, dephosphorylates and activates phosphatase SSH1 which results in co
   3502..4062    +  misc_feature   IRES: internal ribosome entry site (IRES) of the encephalomyocarditis virus (EMCV)
   4064..4783    +  CDS            EGFP: the original enhanced GFP (Yang et al., 1996) mammalian codon-optimized
   4788..4885    +  CDS            env (fragment): murine leukemia virus gPr80 envelope polyprotein precursor; env; proteolytically cleaved into gp70SU and p15TM subunits
   4927..5048    +  LTR            3' LTR (ΔU3) (fragment): self-inactivating 3' long terminal repeat (LTR) from Moloney murine leukemia virus
   5049..5518    +  LTR            LTR: long terminal repeat from Moloney murine leukemia virus
   6213..6370    +  CDS            lacZα (fragment): LacZα fragment of β-galactosidase; lacZ fragment
   6376..6475    -  misc_feature   bom (fragment): basis of mobility region from pBR322
   6577..6611    -  CDS            rop (fragment): Rop protein, which maintains plasmids at low copy number; rop
   6708..6812    +  promoter       AmpR promoter: bla
   6813..7673    +  CDS            AmpR: β-lactamase; bla; confers resistance to ampicillin, carbenicillin, and related antibiotics
   7844..8432    +  rep_origin     ori: high-copy-number ColE1/pMB1/pBR322/pUC origin of replication
   8615..8707    +  CDS            lacI (fragment): lac repressor; lacI; The lac repressor binds to the lac operator to inhibit transcription in E. coli. This inhibition can be relieved by adding lactose or isopropyl-β-D-thiogalactopyranoside (IPTG).
   8720..8741    +  protein_bind   CAP binding site: CAP binding activates transcription in the presence of cAMP. E. coli catabolite activator protein
   8756..8786    +  promoter       lac promoter: promoter for the E. coli lac operon
   8794..8810    +  protein_bind   lac operator: The lac repressor binds to the lac operator to inhibit transcription in E. coli. This inhibition can be relieved by adding lactose or isopropyl-β-D-thiogalactopyranoside (IPTG). lac repressor encoded by lacI
   9243..592     +  LTR            LTR (across the origin): long terminal repeat from Moloney murine leukemia virus
>Addgene plasmid #22489 | SFG.wtCNa_opt.IRES.eGFP | depositor full sequence | sequence record 10333 | Author sequence
TGAAAGACCCCACCTGTAGGTTTGGCAAGCTAGCTTAAGTAACGCCATTTTGCAAGGCATGGAAAAATAC
ATAACTGAGAATAGAAAAGTTCAGATCAAGGTCAGGAACAGATGGAACAGCTGAATATGGGCCAAACAGG
ATATCTGTGGTAAGCAGTTCCTGCCCCGGCTCAGGGCCAAGAACAGATGGAACAGCTGAATATGGGCCAA
ACAGGATATCTGTGGTAAGCAGTTCCTGCCCCGGCTCAGGGCCAAGAACAGATGGTCCCCAGATGCGGTC
CAGCCCTCAGCAGTTTCTAGAGAACCATCAGATGTTTCCAGGGTGCCCCAAGGACCTGAAATGACCCTGT
GCCTTATTTGAACTAACCAATCAGTTCGCTTCTCGCTTCTGTTCGCGCGCTTATGCTCCCCGAGCTCAAT
AAAAGAGCCCACAACCCCTCACTCGGGGCGCCAGTCCTCCGATTGACTGAGTCGCCCGGGTACCCGTGTA
TCCAATAAACCCTCTTGCAGTTGCATCCGACTTGTGGTCTCGCTGTTCCTTGGGAGGGTCTCCTCTGAGT
GATTGACTACCCGTCAGCGGGGGTCTTTCATTTGGGGGCTCGTCCGGGATCGGGAGACCCCTGCCCAGGG
ACCACCGACCCACCACCGGGAGGTAAGCTGGCCAGCAACTTATCTGTGTCTGTCCGATTGTCTAGTGTCT
ATGACTGATTTTATGCGCCTGCGTCGGTACTAGTTAGCTAACTAGCTCTGTATCTGGCGGACCCGTGGTG
GAACTGACGAGTTCGGAACACCCGGCCGCAACCCTGGGAGACGTCCCAGGGACTTCGGGGGCCGTTTTTG
TGGCCCGACCTGAGTCCTAAAATCCCGATCGTTTAGGACTCTTTGGTGCACCCCCCTTAGAGGAGGGATA
TGTGGTTCTGGTAGGAGACGAGAACCTAAAACAGTTCCCGCCTCCGTCTGAATTTTTGCTTTCGGTTTGG
GACCGAAGCCGCGCCGCGCGTCTTGTCTGCTGCAGCATCGTTCTGTGTTGTCTCTGTCTGACTGTGTTTC
TGTATTTGTCTGAAAATATGGGCCCGGGCTAGCCTGTTACCACTCCCTTAAGTTTGACCTTAGGTCACTG
GAAAGATGTCGAGCGGATCGCTCACAACCAGTCGGTAGATGTCAAGAAGAGACGTTGGGTTACCTTCTGC
TCTGCAGAATGGCCAACCTTTAACGTCGGATGGCCGCGAGACGGCACCTTTAACCGAGACCTCATCACCC
AGGTTAAGATCAAGGTCTTTTCACCTGGCCCGCATGGACACCCAGACCAGGTGGGGTACATCGTGACCTG
GGAAGCCTTGGCTTTTGACCCCCCTCCCTGGGTCAAGCCCTTTGTACACCCTAAGCCTCCGCCTCCTCTT
CCTCCATCCGCCCCGTCTCTCCCCCTTGAACCTCCTCGTTCGACCCCGCCTCGATCCTCCCTTTATCCAG
CCCTCACTCCTTCTCTAGGCGCCCCCATATGGCCATATGAGATCTTATATGGGGCACCCCCGCCCCTTGT
AAACTTCCCTGACCCTGACATGACAAGAGTTACTAACAGCCCCTCTCTCCAAGCTCACTTACAGGCTCTC
TACTTAGTCCAGCACGAAGTCTGGAGACCTCTGGCGGCAGCCTACCAAGAACAACTGGACCGACCGGTGG
TACCTCACCCTTACCGAGTCGGCGACACAGTGTGGGTCCGCCGACACCAGACTAAGAACCTAGAACCTCG
CTGGAAAGGACCTTACACAGTCCTGCTGACCACCCCCACCGCCCTCAAAGTAGACGGCATCGCAGCTTGG
ATACACGCCGCCCACGTGAAGGCTGCCGACCCCGGGGGTGGACCATCCTCTAGACTGCCACCATGAGCGA
GCCCAAGGCCATCGACCCCAAGCTGTCCACCACCGACAGAGTGGTGAAGGCCGTGCCCTTTCCCCCCTCC
CACCGCCTGACCGCCAAGGAGGTGTTCGACAACGATGGCAAGCCCAGAGTGGACATCCTGAAAGCCCACC
TGATGAAGGAGGGCAGACTGGAGGAGAGCGTGGCCCTGCGCATCATCACCGAGGGCGCCAGCATCCTGCG
CCAGGAGAAGAACCTGCTGGATATCGACGCCCCTGTGACCGTGTGCGGCGACATCCACGGACAGTTTTTC
GACCTGATGAAGCTGTTCGAGGTGGGCGGCTCTCCCGCCAACACCAGATACCTGTTCCTGGGCGACTACG
TGGACAGAGGCTACTTCTCTATCGAGTGCGTGCTGTACCTGTGGGCCCTGAAGATCCTGTACCCCAAGAC
CCTGTTCCTGCTGAGAGGCAACCACGAGTGCCGCCACCTGACCGAGTACTTTACCTTCAAGCAGGAGTGC
AAGATCAAGTACAGCGAGCGCGTGTACGATGCCTGCATGGACGCCTTCGACTGTCTGCCCCTGGCCGCTC
TGATGAACCAGCAGTTCCTGTGTGTGCACGGAGGCCTGAGCCCCGAGATCAACACCCTGGACGACATCCG
GAAGCTGGACCGCTTCAAGGAGCCCCCTGCCTATGGCCCCATGTGCGACATCCTGTGGAGCGACCCCCTG
GAGGACTTTGGCAACGAGAAGACCCAGGAGCACTTTACCCACAACACCGTGAGAGGCTGCAGCTACTTCT
ACTCCTACCCTGCTGTGTGCGAGTTCCTGCAGCACAACAACCTGCTGAGCATCCTGAGGGCCCACGAGGC
CCAGGATGCCGGCTACCGCATGTACCGCAAGTCCCAGACCACCGGCTTCCCCTCCCTGATCACCATCTTC
TCTGCCCCCAACTACCTGGACGTGTACAACAACAAAGCCGCTGTGCTGAAGTACGAGAACAACGTGATGA
ACATCCGGCAGTTCAACTGCTCCCCCCACCCCTACTGGCTGCCCAACTTCATGGACGTGTTCACCTGGTC
CCTGCCCTTTGTGGGCGAGAAGGTGACCGAGATGCTGGTGAACGTGCTGAACATCTGCTCCGACGATGAG
CTGGGCAGCGAGGAGGACGGCTTCGATGGCGCCACCGCTGCCGCCAGAAAGGAGGTGATCCGCAATAAGA
TCAGAGCCATCGGCAAGATGGCCAGAGTGTTCTCCGTGCTGCGCGAGGAGAGCGAGTCCGTGCTGACCCT
GAAGGGCCTGACCCCCACCGGCATGCTGCCCTCCGGCGTGCTGAGCGGAGGCAAGCAGACCCTGCAGAGC
GCCACAGTGGAGGCCATCGAGGCCGATGAGGCCATCAAGGGCTTCTCCCCCCAGCACAAGATCACCAGCT
TCGAGGAGGCCAAGGGCCTGGACCGGATCAACGAGCGGATGCCACCCAGACGGGATGCCATGCCCAGCGA
TGCCAACCTGAACTCCATCAACAAGGCCCTGACCAGCGAGACCAACGGCACCGACAGCAACGGCAGCAAC
TCCTCCAACATCCAGTGAACGCGTACGTCGCGACCGCGGACATGTACAGAGCTCGAGCGGGATCAATTCC
GCCCCCCCCCTAACGTTACTGGCCGAAGCCGCTTGGAATAAGGCCGGTGTGCGTTTGTCTATATGTTATT
TTCCACCATATTGCCGTCTTTTGGCAATGTGAGGGCCCGGAAACCTGGCCCTGTCTTCTTGACGAGCATT
CCTAGGGGTCTTTCCCCTCTCGCCAAAGGAATGCAAGGTCTGTTGAATGTCGTGAAGGAAGCAGTTCCTC
TGGAAGCTTCTTGAAGACAAACAACGTCTGTAGCGACCCTTTGCAGGCAGCGGAACCCCCCACCTGGCGA
CAGGTGCCTCTGCGGCCAAAAGCCACGTGTATAAGATACACCTGCAAAGGCGGCACAACCCCAGTGCCAC
GTTGTGAGTTGGATAGTTGTGGAAAGAGTCAAATGGCTCTCCTCAAGCGTATTCAACAAGGGGCTGAAGG
ATGCCCAGAAGGTACCCCATTGTATGGGATCTGATCTGGGGCCTCGGTGCACATGCTTTACATGTGTTTA
GTCGAGGTTAAAAAACGTCTAGGCCCCCCGAACCACGGGGACGTGGTTTTCCTTTGAAAAACACGATAAT
AATATGGTGAGCAAGGGCGAGGAGCTGTTCACCGGGGTGGTGCCCATCCTGGTCGAGCTGGACGGCGACG
TAAACGGCCACAAGTTCAGCGTGTCCGGCGAGGGCGAGGGCGATGCCACCTACGGCAAGCTGACCCTGAA
GTTCATCTGCACCACCGGCAAGCTGCCCGTGCCCTGGCCCACCCTCGTGACCACCCTGACCTACGGCGTG
CAGTGCTTCAGCCGCTACCCCGACCACATGAAGCAGCACGACTTCTTCAAGTCCGCCATGCCCGAAGGCT
ACGTCCAGGAGCGCACCATCTTCTTCAAGGACGACGGCAACTACAAGACCCGCGCCGAGGTGAAGTTCGA
GGGCGACACCCTGGTGAACCGCATCGAGCTGAAGGGCATCGACTTCAAGGAGGACGGCAACATCCTGGGG
CACAAGCTGGAGTACAACTACAACAGCCACAACGTCTATATCATGGCCGACAAGCAGAAGAACGGCATCA
AGGTGAACTTCAAGATCCGCCACAACATCGAGGACGGCAGCGTGCAGCTCGCCGACCACTACCAGCAGAA
CACCCCCATCGGCGACGGCCCCGTGCTGCTGCCCGACAACCACTACCTGAGCACCCAGTCCGCCCTGAGC
AAAGACCCCAACGAGAAGCGCGATCACATGGTCCTGCTGGAGTTCGTGACCGCCGCCGGGATCACTCTCG
GCATGGACGAGCTGTACAAGTAATCCGGATTAGTCCAATTTGTTAAAGACAGGATATCAGTGGTCCAGGC
TCTAGTTTTGACTCAACAATATCACCAGCTGAAGCCTATAGAGTACGAGCCATAGATAAAATAAAAGATT
TTATTTAGTCTCCAGAAAAAGGGGGGAATGAAAGACCCCACCTGTAGGTTTGGCAAGCTAGCTTAAGTAA
CGCCATTTTGCAAGGCATGGAAAAATACATAACTGAGAATAGAGAAGTTCAGATCAAGGTCAGGAACAGA
TGGAACAGCTGAATATGGGCCAAACAGGATATCTGTGGTAAGCAGTTCCTGCCCCGGCTCAGGGCCAAGA
ACAGATGGAACAGCTGAATATGGGCCAAACAGGATATCTGTGGTAAGCAGTTCCTGCCCCGGCTCAGGGC
CAAGAACAGATGGTCCCCAGATGCGGTCCAGCCCTCAGCAGTTTCTAGAGAACCATCAGATGTTTCCAGG
GTGCCCCAAGGACCTGAAATGACCCTGTGCCTTATTTGAACTAACCAATCAGTTCGCTTCTCGCTTCTGT
TCGCGCGCTTCTGCTCCCCGAGCTCAATAAAAGAGCCCACAACCCCTCACTCGGGGCGCCAGTCCTCCGA
TTGACTGAGTCGCCCGGGTACCCGTGTATCCAATAAACCCTCTTGCAGTTGCATCCGACTTGTGGTCTCG
CTGTTCCTTGGGAGGGTCTCCTCTGAGTGATTGACTACCCGTCAGCGGGGGTCTTTCACACATGCAGCAT
GTATCAAAATTAATTTGGTTTTTTTTCTTAAGTATTTACATTAAATGGCCATAGTACTTAAAGTTACATT
GGCTTCCTTGAAATAAACATGGAGTATTCAGAATGTGTCATAAATATTTCTAATTTTAAGATAGTATCTC
CATTGGCTTTCTACTTTTTCTTTTATTTTTTTTTGTCCTCTGTCTTCCATTTGTTGTTGTTGTTGTTTGT
TTGTTTGTTTGTTGGTTGGTTGGTTAATTTTTTTTTAAAGATCCTACACTATAGTTCAAGCTAGACTATT
AGCTACTCTGTAACCCAGGGTGACCTTGAAGTCATGGGTAGCCTGCTGTTTTAGCCTTCCCACATCTAAG
ATTACAGGTATGAGCTATCATTTTTGGTATATTGATTGATTGATTGATTGATGTGTGTGTGTGTGATTGT
GTTTGTGTGTGTGACTGTGAAAATGTGTGTATGGGTGTGTGTGAATGTGTGTATGTATGTGTGTGTGTGA
GTGTGTGTGTGTGTGTGTGCATGTGTGTGTGTGTGACTGTGTCTATGTGTATGACTGTGTGTGTGTGTGT
GTGTGTGTGTGTGTGTGTGTGTGTGTGTGTGTTGTGAAAAAATATTCTATGGTAGTGAGAGCCAACGCTC
CGGCTCAGGTGTCAGGTTGGTTTTTGAGACAGAGTCTTTCACTTAGCTTGGAATTCACTGGCCGTCGTTT
TACAACGTCGTGACTGGGAAAACCCTGGCGTTACCCAACTTAATCGCCTTGCAGCACATCCCCCTTTCGC
CAGCTGGCGTAATAGCGAAGAGGCCCGCACCGATCGCCCTTCCCAACAGTTGCGCAGCCTGAATGGCGAA
TGGCGCCTGATGCGGTATTTTCTCCTTACGCATCTGTGCGGTATTTCACACCGCATATGGTGCACTCTCA
GTACAATCTGCTCTGATGCCGCATAGTTAAGCCAGCCCCGACACCCGCCAACACCCGCTGACGCGCCCTG
ACGGGCTTGTCTGCTCCCGGCATCCGCTTACAGACAAGCTGTGACCGTCTCCGGGAGCTGCATGTGTCAG
AGGTTTTCACCGTCATCACCGAAACGCGCGATGACGAAAGGGCCTCGTGATACGCCTATTTTTATAGGTT
AATGTCATGATAATAATGGTTTCTTAGACGTCAGGTGGCACTTTTCGGGGAAATGTGCGCGGAACCCCTA
TTTGTTTATTTTTCTAAATACATTCAAATATGTATCCGCTCATGAGACAATAACCCTGATAAATGCTTCA
ATAATATTGAAAAAGGAAGAGTATGAGTATTCAACATTTCCGTGTCGCCCTTATTCCCTTTTTTGCGGCA
TTTTGCCTTCCTGTTTTTGCTCACCCAGAAACGCTGGTGAAAGTAAAAGATGCTGAAGATCAGTTGGGTG
CACGAGTGGGTTACATCGAACTGGATCTCAACAGCGGTAAGATCCTTGAGAGTTTTCGCCCCGAAGAACG
TTTTCCAATGATGAGCACTTTTAAAGTTCTGCTATGTGGCGCGGTATTATCCCGTATTGACGCCGGGCAA
GAGCAACTCGGTCGCCGCATACACTATTCTCAGAATGACTTGGTTGAGTACTCACCAGTCACAGAAAAGC
ATCTTACGGATGGCATGACAGTAAGAGAATTATGCAGTGCTGCCATAACCATGAGTGATAACACTGCGGC
CAACTTACTTCTGACAACGATCGGAGGACCGAAGGAGCTAACCGCTTTTTTGCACAACATGGGGGATCAT
GTAACTCGCCTTGATCGTTGGGAACCGGAGCTGAATGAAGCCATACCAAACGACGAGCGTGACACCACGA
TGCCTGTAGCAATGGCAACAACGTTGCGCAAACTATTAACTGGCGAACTACTTACTCTAGCTTCCCGGCA
ACAATTAATAGACTGGATGGAGGCGGATAAAGTTGCAGGACCACTTCTGCGCTCGGCCCTTCCGGCTGGC
TGGTTTATTGCTGATAAATCTGGAGCCGGTGAGCGTGGGTCTCGCGGTATCATTGCAGCACTGGGGCCAG
ATGGTAAGCCCTCCCGTATCGTAGTTATCTACACGACGGGGAGTCAGGCAACTATGGATGAACGAAATAG
ACAGATCGCTGAGATAGGTGCCTCACTGATTAAGCATTGGTAACTGTCAGACCAAGTTTACTCATATATA
CTTTAGATTGATTTAAAACTTCATTTTTAATTTAAAAGGATCTAGGTGAAGATCCTTTTTGATAATCTCA
TGACCAAAATCCCTTAACGTGAGTTTTCGTTCCACTGAGCGTCAGACCCCGTAGAAAAGATCAAAGGATC
TTCTTGAGATCCTTTTTTTCTGCGCGTAATCTGCTGCTTGCAAACAAAAAAACCACCGCTACCAGCGGTG
GTTTGTTTGCCGGATCAAGAGCTACCAACTCTTTTTCCGAAGGTAACTGGCTTCAGCAGAGCGCAGATAC
CAAATACTGTCCTTCTAGTGTAGCCGTAGTTAGGCCACCACTTCAAGAACTCTGTAGCACCGCCTACATA
CCTCGCTCTGCTAATCCTGTTACCAGTGGCTGCTGCCAGTGGCGATAAGTCGTGTCTTACCGGGTTGGAC
TCAAGACGATAGTTACCGGATAAGGCGCAGCGGTCGGGCTGAACGGGGGGTTCGTGCACACAGCCCAGCT
TGGAGCGAACGACCTACACCGAACTGAGATACCTACAGCGTGAGCATTGAGAAAGCGCCACGCTTCCCGA
AGGGAGAAAGGCGGACAGGTATCCGGTAAGCGGCAGGGTCGGAACAGGAGAGCGCACGAGGGAGCTTCCA
GGGGGAAACGCCTGGTATCTTTATAGTCCTGTCGGGTTTCGCCACCTCTGACTTGAGCGTCGATTTTTGT
GATGCTCGTCAGGGGGGCGGAGCCTATGGAAAAACGCCAGCAACGCGGCCTTTTTACGGTTCCTGGCCTT
TTGCTGGCCTTTTGCTCACATGTTCTTTCCTGCGTTATCCCCTGATTCTGTGGATAACCGTATTACCGCC
TTTGAGTGAGCTGATACCGCTCGCCGCAGCCGAACGACCGAGCGCAGCGAGTCAGTGAGCGAGGAAGCGG
AAGAGCGCCCAATACGCAAACCGCCTCTCCCCGCGCGTTGGCCGATTCATTAATGCAGCTGGCACGACAG
GTTTCCCGACTGGAAAGCGGGCAGTGAGCGCAACGCAATTAATGTGAGTTAGCTCACTCATTAGGCACCC
CAGGCTTTACACTTTATGCTTCCGGCTCGTATGTTGTGTGGAATTGTGAGCGGATAACAATTTCACACAG
GAAACAGCTATGACCATGATTACGCCAAGCTTTGCTCTTAGGAGTTTCCTAATACATCCCAAACTCAAAT
ATATAAAGCATTTGACTTGTTCTATGCCCTAGGGGGCGGGGGGAAGCTAAGCCAGCTTTTTTTAACATTT
AAAATGTTAATTCCATTTTAAATGCACAGATGTTTTTATTTCATAAGGGTTTCAATGTGCATGAATGCTG
CAATATTCCTGTTACCAAAGCTAGTATAAATAAAAATAGATAAACGTGGAAATTACTTAGAGTTTCTGTC
ATTAACGTTTCCTTCCTCAGTTGACAACATAAATGCGCTGCTGAGCAAGCCAGTTTGCATCTGTCAGGAT
CAATTTCCCATTATGCCAGTCATATTAATTACTAGTCAATTAGTTGATTTTTATTTTTGACATATACATG
TGAA
