>Addgene plasmid #22489 | SFG.wtCNa_opt.IRES.eGFP | addgene partial sequence | sequence record 28258 | 22489 with pBMN-5
CTCCCATNNGGCCATATGAGATCTTATATGGGGCACCCCCGCCCCTTGTAAACTTCCCTGACCCTGACAT
GACAAGAGTTACTAACAGCCCCTCTCTCCAAGCTCACTTACAGGCTCTCTACTTAGTCCAGCACGAAGTC
TGGAGACCTCTGGCGGCAGCCTACCAAGAACAACTGGACCGACCGGTGGTACCTCACCCTTACCGAGTCG
GCGACACAGTGTGGGTCCGCCGACACCAGACTAAGAACCTAGAACCTCGCTGGAAAGGACCTTACACAGT
CCTGCTGACCACCCCCACCGCCCTCAAAGTAGACGGCATCGCAGCTTGGATACACGCCGCCCACGTGAAG
GCTGCCGACCCCGGGGGTGGACCATCCTCTAGACTGCCACCATGAGCGAGCCCAAGGCCATCGACCCCAA
GCTGTCCACCACCGACAGAGTGGTGAAGGCCGTGCCCTTTCCCCCCTCCCACCGCCTGACCGCCAAGGAG
GTGTTCGACAACGATGGCAAGCCCAGAGTGGACATCCTGAAAGCCCACCTGATGAAGGAGGGCAGACTGG
AGGAGAGCGTGGCCCTGCGCATCATCACCGAGGGCGCCAGCATCCTGCGCCAGGAGAAGAACCTGCTGGA
TATCGACGCCCCTGTGACCGTGTGCGGCGACATCCACGGACAGTTTTTCGACCTGATTGAAGCTGTTCGA
GGTGGGCGGCTCTCCGCNACACCAGATGNCTGTTCTGGGCGANTACGTGA
